Addgene plasmid #238745: NanoLuc-AF9 Vector
Purpose: Express NanoLuc-AF9 Fusion Protein in Mammalian Cells under a CMV promoter
Depositing lab: Promega Corporation.
Backbone
  Vector backbone: pFN31K Nluc CMV-neo Flexi(R) Vector
  Vector type: Mammalian Expression
  Selectable markers: Neomycin
Growth in bacteria
  Bacterial resistance: Kanamycin, 50 μg/mL
  Growth temperature: 37°C
  Growth strain: DH5alpha
  Copy number: High Copy
Gene/Insert
  Gene/Insert name: AF9
  Species: H. sapiens (human)
  Mutation: None
  Entrez Gene: MLLT3 (a.k.a. AF9, YEATS3)
  Promoter: CMV
  Tag / fusion protein: NanoLuc (R) (N terminal on backbone)
  Cloning method: Other
Terms and licenses: Academic/Nonprofit Terms; Industry Terms
How to cite: NanoLuc-AF9 Vector was a gift from Promega Corporation (Addgene plasmid # 238745 ; http://n2t.net/addgene:238745 ; RRID:Addgene_238745)
