[The description below was written by a language model from this plasmid's Addgene catalogue record and pLannotate feature annotations shown in this document.]
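Description:
NanoLuc-AF9 Vector is a 6,473 nt mammalian expression plasmid built on the pFN31K Nluc CMV-neo Flexi vector backbone. It is designed to produce human AF9 (the MLLT3 gene product, also called YEATS3) fused at its N terminus to NanoLuc luciferase. It is maintained in E. coli through a high-copy ColE1/pUC-type origin, and a cer site from ColE1 helps keep the plasmid in monomeric form. A single neo (nptII) coding sequence provides selection in both hosts. It sits behind tandem SV40 early and bacterial EM7 promoters and is followed by a synthetic poly(A) signal, giving kanamycin resistance in bacteria and neomycin-class (G418) selection in mammalian cells.

The expression cassette begins with the human cytomegalovirus immediate-early enhancer and promoter, followed by a chimeric β-globin/immunoglobulin intron that generally improves transcript processing and expression. A T7 promoter lies just upstream of the open reading frame and could in principle support in vitro transcription. The human codon-optimised Nluc coding sequence is followed after a short gap, presumably a linker, by the unmutated AF9 coding sequence. An SV40 polyadenylation signal lies downstream. The short multiple-cloning-site, SET1, T7 terminator, large T antigen, M13 ori, bom and tnpA matches in the annotation are fragments, most likely backbone remnants rather than functional elements.

The stated purpose is simply CMV-driven expression of the NanoLuc-AF9 fusion in mammalian cells. Luminescent fusions of this kind are commonly used as energy donors in bioluminescence resonance energy transfer assays of protein interaction or ligand engagement, or to quantify protein levels, but the record does not name a specific assay.
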