Features (pLannotate 1.2.2; 20 found; start..end, strand, type, name):
    140..517     +  enhancer       CMV enhancer: human cytomegalovirus immediate early enhancer
    519..718     +  promoter       CMV promoter: human cytomegalovirus (CMV) immediate early promoter
    857..989     +  intron         chimeric intron: chimera between introns from human β-globin and immunoglobulin heavy chain genes
   1033..1051    +  promoter       T7 promoter: promoter for bacteriophage T7 RNA polymerase
   1065..1577    +  CDS            Nluc: NanoLuc® luciferase human codon-optimized
   1599..3302    +  CDS            MLLT3: AF9_HUMAN - Also known as AF9 From Homo sapiens (Human).
   3311..3366    +  misc_feature   MCS: pUC18/19 multiple cloning site
   3373..3422    +  CDS            SET1 (fragment): solubility-enhancement tag derived from T7 phage gene 10B
   3430..3449    +  terminator     T7 terminator (fragment): transcription terminator for bacteriophage T7 RNA polymerase
   3471..3592    -  polyA_signal   SV40 poly(A) signal: SV40 polyadenylation signal
   3615..3683    -  CDS            large T antigen (fragment): large T antigen from SV40 (simian virus 40)
   3688..3720    +  rep_origin     M13 ori (fragment): M13 bacteriophage origin of replication; arrow indicates direction of (+) strand synthesis
   3721..3772    -  misc_feature   bom (fragment): basis of mobility region from pBR322
   3837..4194    +  promoter       SV40 promoter: SV40 enhancer and early promoter
   4209..4256    +  promoter       EM7 promoter: synthetic bacterial promoter&nbsp
   4288..5079    +  CDS            neo: KKA2_KLEPN - Also known as kan, nptII. Experimental evidence at protein level: Swiss-Prot protein existence level 1. Resistance to kanamycin, neomycin, paromomycin, ribostamycin, butirosin and gentamicin B. From Klebsiella pneumoniae.
   5146..5194    +  polyA_signal   poly(A) signal: synthetic polyadenylation signal
   5215..5304    -  CDS            tnpA (fragment): TN5P_ECOLX - Also known as tnp. Experimental evidence at protein level: Swiss-Prot protein existence level 1. Mediates transposition of transposon Tn5 by a 'cut and paste' mechanism. First, the monomeric transposase binds the 19 bp inverted DNA repeats flanking the transposon. Then, dimerization of the DNA- bound transposase creates a synaptic DNA complex. After nicking of the first DNA strand, excision of the transposon proceeds through a series of intermediates. The transposase then mediates the insertion of the transposon at a new site by strand transfer. The activity of the wild- type tran
   5433..6021    -  rep_origin     ori: high-copy-number ColE1/pMB1/pBR322/pUC origin of replication
   6137..6420    +  misc_feature   cer region: ColE1-derived recombination site that helps to maintain plasmids as monomers
>Addgene plasmid #238745 | NanoLuc-AF9 Vector | addgene full sequence | sequence record 479768 | Addgene NGS Result
TCAATATTGGCCATTAGCCATATTATTCATTGGTTATATAGCATAAATCAATATTGGCTATTGGCCATTG
CATACGTTGTATCTATATCATAATATGTACATTTATATTGGCTCATGTCCAATATGACCGCCATGTTGGC
ATTGATTATTGACTAGTTATTAATAGTAATCAATTACGGGGTCATTAGTTCATAGCCCATATATGGAGTT
CCGCGTTACATAACTTACGGTAAATGGCCCGCCTGGCTGACCGCCCAACGACCCCCGCCCATTGACGTCA
ATAATGACGTATGTTCCCATAGTAACGCCAATAGGGACTTTCCATTGACGTCAATGGGTGGAGTATTTAC
GGTAAACTGCCCACTTGGCAGTACATCAAGTGTATCATATGCCAAGTCCGCCCCCTATTGACGTCAATGA
CGGTAAATGGCCCGCCTGGCATTATGCCCAGTACATGACCTTACGGGACTTTCCTACTTGGCAGTACATC
TACGTATTAGTCATCGCTATTACCATGGTGATGCGGTTTTGGCAGTACACCAATGGGCGTGGATAGCGGT
TTGACTCACGGGGATTTCCAAGTCTCCACCCCATTGACGTCAATGGGAGTTTGTTTTGGCACCAAAATCA
ACGGGACTTTCCAAAATGTCGTAATAACCCCGCCCCGTTGACGCAAATGGGCGGTAGGCGTGTACGGTGG
GAGGTCTATATAAGCAGAGCTGGTTTAGTGAACCGTCAGATCACTAGAAGCTTTATTGCGGTAGTTTATC
ACAGTTAAATTGCTAACGCAGTCAGTGCTTCTGACACAACAGTCTCGAACTTAAGCTGCAGAAGTTGGTC
GTGAGGCACTGGGCAGGTAAGTATCAAGGTTACAAGACAGGTTTAAGGAGACCAATAGAAACTGGGCTTG
TCGAGACAGAGAAGACTCTTGCGTTTCTGATAGGCACCTATTGGTCTTACTGACATCCACTTTGCCTTTC
TCTCCACAGGTGTCCACTCCCAGTTCAATTACAGCTCTTAAGGCTAGAGTATTAATACGACTCACTATAG
GGCTAGCGCTCACCATGGTCTTCACACTCGAAGATTTCGTTGGGGACTGGCGACAGACAGCCGGCTACAA
CCTGGACCAAGTCCTTGAACAGGGAGGTGTGTCCAGTTTGTTTCAGAATCTCGGGGTGTCCGTAACTCCG
ATCCAAAGGATTGTCCTGAGCGGTGAAAATGGGCTGAAGATCGACATCCATGTCATCATCCCGTATGAAG
GTCTGAGCGGCGACCAAATGGGCCAGATCGAAAAAATTTTTAAGGTGGTGTACCCTGTGGATGATCATCA
CTTTAAGGTGATCCTGCACTATGGCACACTGGTAATCGACGGGGTTACGCCGAACATGATCGACTATTTC
GGACGGCCGTATGAAGGCATCGCCGTGTTCGACGGCAAAAAGATCACTGTAACAGGGACCCTGTGGAACG
GCAACAAAATTATCGACGAGCGCCTGATCAACCCCGACGGCTCCCTGCTGTTCCGAGTAACCATCAACGG
AGTGACCGGCTGGCGGCTGTGCGAACGCATTCTGGCGGGCTCGAGCGGCGCGATCGCCATGGCTAGCTCG
TGTGCCGTGCAGGTGAAGCTGGAGCTGGGGCACCGCGCCCAGGTGAGGAAAAAACCCACCGTGGAGGGCT
TCACCCACGACTGGATGGTGTTCGTACGCGGTCCGGAGCACAGTAACATACAGCACTTTGTGGAGAAAGT
CGTCTTCCACTTGCACGAAAGCTTTCCTAGGCCAAAAAGAGTGTGCAAAGATCCACCTTACAAAGTAGAA
GAATCTGGGTATGCTGGTTTCATTTTGCCAATTGAAGTTTATTTTAAAAACAAGGAAGAACCTAGGAAAG
TCCGCTTTGATTATGACTTATTCCTGCATCTTGAAGGCCATCCACCAGTGAATCACCTCCGCTGTGAAAA
GCTAACTTTCAACAACCCCACAGAGGACTTTAGGAGAAAGTTGCTGAAGGCAGGAGGGGACCCTAATAGG
AGTATTCATACCAGCAGCAGCAGCAGCAGCAGCAGTAGCAGCAGCAGCAGCAGCAGCAGCAGCAGCAGTA
GCAGCAGCAGCAGCAGCAGCAGCAGCAGCAGTAGCAGCAGCAGTAGCAGCAGCAGCAGCAGCAGTAGTAC
CAGTTTTTCAAAGCCTCACAAATTAATGAAGGAGCACAAGGAAAAACCTTCTAAAGACTCCAGAGAACAT
AAAAGTGCCTTCAAAGAACCTTCCAGGGATCACAACAAATCTTCCAAAGAATCCTCTAAGAAACCCAAAG
AAAATAAACCACTGAAAGAAGAGAAAATAGTTCCTAAGATGGCCTTCAAGGAACCTAAACCCATGTCAAA
AGAGCCAAAACCAGATAGTAACTTACTCACCATCACCAGTGGACAAGATAAGAAGGCTCCTAGTAAAAGG
CCGCCCATTTCAGATTCTGAAGAACTCTCAGCCAAAAAAAGGAAAAAGAGTAGCTCAGAGGCTTTATTTA
AAAGTTTTTCTAGCGCACCACCACTGATACTCACTTGTTCTGCTGACAAAAAACAGATAAAAGATAAATC
TCATGTCAAGATGGGAAAGGTCAAAATTGAAAGTGAGACATCAGAGAAGAAGAAATCAACGTTACCGCCA
TTTGATGATATTGTGGATCCCAATGATTCAGATGTGGAGGAGAATATATCCTCTAAATCTGATTCTGAAC
AACCCAGTCCTGCCAGCTCCAGCTCCAGCTCCAGCTCCAGCTTCACACCATCCCAGACCAGGCAACAAGG
TCCTTTGAGGTCTATAATGAAAGATCTGCATTCTGATGACAATGAGGAGGAATCAGATGAAGTGGAGGAT
AACGACAATGACTCTGAAATGGAGAGGCCTGTAAATAGAGGAGGCAGCCGAAGTCGCAGAGTTAGCTTAA
GTGATGGCAGCGATAGTGAAAGCAGTTCTGCTTCTTCACCCCTACATCACGAACCTCCACCACCCTTACT
AAAAACCAACAACAACCAGATTCTTGAAGTGAAAAGTCCAATAAAGCAAAGCAAATCAGATAAGCAAATA
AAGAATGGTGAATGTGACAAGGCATACCTAGATGAACTGGTAGAGCTTCACAGAAGGTTAATGACATTGA
GAGAAAGACACATTCTGCAGCAGATCGTGAACCTTATAGAAGAAACTGGACACTTTCATATCACAAACAC
AACATTTGATTTTGATCTTTGCTCGCTGGACAAAACCACAGTCCGTAAACTACAGAGTTACCTGGAAACA
TCTGGAACATCCGTTTAAACGAATTCGGGCTCGGTACCCGGGGATCCTCTAGAGTCGACCTGCAGGCATG
CAAGCTGATCCGGCTGCTAACAAAGCCCGAAAGGAAGCTGAGTTGGCTGCTGCCACCGCTGAGCAATAAC
TAGCATAACCCCTTGGGGCGGCCGCTTCGAGCAGACATGATAAGATACATTGATGAGTTTGGACAAACCA
CAACTAGAATGCAGTGAAAAAAATGCTTTATTTGTGAAATTTGTGATGCTATTGCTTTATTTGTAACCAT
TATAAGCTGCAATAAACAAGTTAACAACAACAATTGCATTCATTTTATGTTTCAGGTTCAGGGGGAGATG
TGGGAGGTTTTTTTAAGCAAGTAAAACCTCTACAAATGTGGTAAAATCGAATTTTAACAAAATATTAACG
CTTACAATTTCCTGATGCGGTATTTTCTCCTTACGCATCTGTGCGGTATTTCACACCGCATACGCGGATC
TGCGCAGCACCATGGCCTGAAATAACCTCTGAAAGAGGAACTTGGTTAGGTACCTTCTGAGGCGGAAAGA
ACCAGCTGTGGAATGTGTGTCAGTTAGGGTGTGGAAAGTCCCCAGGCTCCCCAGCAGGCAGAAGTATGCA
AAGCATGCATCTCAATTAGTCAGCAACCAGGTGTGGAAAGTCCCCAGGCTCCCCAGCAGGCAGAAGTATG
CAAAGCATGCATCTCAATTAGTCAGCAACCATAGTCCCGCCCCTAACTCCGCCCATCCCGCCCCTAACTC
CGCCCAGTTCCGCCCATTCTCCGCCCCATGGCTGACTAATTTTTTTTATTTATGCAGAGGCCGAGGCCGC
CTCGGCCTCTGAGCTATTCCAGAAGTAGTGAGGAGGCTTTTTTGGAGGCCTAGGCTTTTGCAAAAAGCTT
AATTAACTGTTGACAATTAATCATCGGCATAGTATATCGGCATAGTATAATACGACAAGGTGAGGAACTA
AACCCAGGAGGCAGATCATGATTGAACAAGATGGATTGCACGCAGGTTCTCCGGCCGCTTGGGTGGAGAG
GCTATTCGGCTATGACTGGGCACAACAGACAATCGGCTGCTCTGATGCCGCCGTGTTCCGGCTGTCAGCG
CAGGGGCGCCCGGTTCTTTTTGTCAAGACCGACCTGTCCGGTGCCCTGAATGAACTGCAGGACGAGGCAG
CGCGGCTATCGTGGCTGGCCACGACGGGCGTTCCTTGCGCAGCTGTGCTCGACGTTGTCACTGAAGCGGG
AAGGGACTGGCTGCTATTGGGCGAAGTGCCGGGGCAGGATCTCCTGTCATCTCACCTTGCTCCTGCCGAG
AAAGTATCCATCATGGCTGATGCAATGCGGCGGCTGCATACGCTTGATCCGGCTACCTGCCCATTCGACC
ACCAAGCGAAACATCGCATCGAGCGAGCACGTACTCGGATGGAAGCCGGTCTTGTCGATCAGGATGATCT
GGACGAAGAGCATCAGGGGCTCGCGCCAGCCGAACTGTTCGCCAGGCTCAAGGCGCGCATGCCCGACGGC
GAGGATCTCGTCGTGACCCATGGCGATGCCTGCTTGCCGAATATCATGGTGGAAAATGGCCGCTTTTCTG
GATTCATCGACTGTGGCCGGCTGGGTGTGGCGGACCGCTATCAGGACATAGCGTTGGCTACCCGTGATAT
TGCTGAAGAGCTTGGCGGCGAATGGGCTGACCGCTTCCTCGTGCTTTACGGTATCGCCGCTCCCGATTCG
CAGCGCATCGCCTTCTATCGCCTTCTTGACGAGTTCTTCTGAGCGGGACTCTGGGGTTCGAAATGACCGA
CCAAGCGACGCCCAACCTGCCATCACGATGGCCGCAATAAAATATCTTTATTTTCATTACATCTGTGTGT
TGGTTTTTTGTGTGAATCGATAGCGATAAGGATCCTCTTTGCGCTTGCGTTTTCCCTTGTCCAGATAGCC
CAGTAGCTGACATTCATCCGGGGTCAGCACCGTTTCTGCGGACTGGCTTTCTACCCGGTATCAGCTCACT
CAAAGGCGGTAATACGGTTATCCACAGAATCAGGGGATAACGCAGGAAAGAACATGTGAGCAAAAGGCCA
GCAAAAGGCCAGGAACCGTAAAAAGGCCGCGTTGCTGGCGTTTTTCCATAGGCTCCGCCCCCCTGACGAG
CATCACAAAAATCGACGCTCAAGTCAGAGGTGGCGAAACCCGACAGGACTATAAAGATACCAGGCGTTTC
CCCCTGGAAGCTCCCTCGTGCGCTCTCCTGTTCCGACCCTGCCGCTTACCGGATACCTGTCCGCCTTTCT
CCCTTCGGGAAGCGTGGCGCTTTCTCATAGCTCACGCTGTAGGTATCTCAGTTCGGTGTAGGTCGTTCGC
TCCAAGCTGGGCTGTGTGCACGAACCCCCCGTTCAGCCCGACCGCTGCGCCTTATCCGGTAACTATCGTC
TTGAGTCCAACCCGGTAAGACACGACTTATCGCCACTGGCAGCAGCCACTGGTAACAGGATTAGCAGAGC
GAGGTATGTAGGCGGTGCTACAGAGTTCTTGAAGTGGTGGCCTAACTACGGCTACACTAGAAGGACAGTA
TTTGGTATCTGCGCTCTGCTGAAGCCAGTTACCTTCGGAAAAAGAGTTGGTAGCTCTTGATCCGGCAAAC
AAACCACCGCTGGTAGCGGTGGTTTTTTTGTTTGCAAGCAGCAGATTACGCGCAGAAAAAAAGGATTTCA
AGAAGATCCTTTGATCTTTTCTACGGGGTCTGACGCTCAGTGGAACGAAAACTCACGTTAAGGGATTTTG
GTCATGAGATTATCAAAAAGGATCTTCACCTAGATCCTTTTATAGTCCGGAAATACAGGAACGCACGCTG
GATGGCCCTTCGCTGGGATGGTGAAACCATGAAAAATGGCAGCTTCAGTGGATTAAGTGGGGGTAATGTG
GCCTGTACCCTCTGGTTGCATAGGTATTCATACGGTTAAAATTTATCAGGCGCGATTGCGGCAGTTTTTC
GGGTGGTTTGTTGCCATTTTTACCTGTCTGCTGCCGTGATCGCGCTGAACGCGTTTTAGCGGTGCGTACA
ATTAAGGGATTATGGTAAATCCACTTACTGTCTGCCCTCGTAGCCATCGAGATAAACCGCAGTACTCCGG
CCACGATGCGTCCGGCGTAGAGGATCGAGATCT
